Addgene plasmid #161036: pDONR221-MFSD6L_STOP
Purpose: Gateway entry clone with codon-optimized ORF sequence for subcloning into custom expression vectors. Contains a STOP codon at the end of the codon-optimized ORF sequence.
Depositing lab: RESOLUTE Consortium & Giulio Superti-Furga. Depositing organization: CeMM Research Center for Molecular Medicine. Publication: The RESOLUTE consortium: unlocking SLC transporters for drug discovery. Superti-Furga G, Lackner D, Wiedmer T, Ingles-Prieto A, Barbosa B, Girardi E, Goldmann U, Gurtl B, Klavins K, Klimek C, Lindinger S, Lineiro-Retes E, Muller AC, Onstein S, Redinger G, Reil D, Sedlyarov V, Wolf G, Crawford M, Everley R, ... Steppan CM. Nat Rev Drug Discov. 2020 Jul;19(7):429-430. doi: 10.1038/d41573-020-00056-6. PubMed 32265506.
Backbone
  Vector backbone: pDONR221
  Backbone manufacturer: ThermoFisher Scientific
  Backbone size w/o insert (bp): 2550
  Vector type: Mammalian Expression
Growth in bacteria
  Bacterial resistance: Kanamycin, 50 μg/mL
  Growth temperature: 37°C
  Growth strain: NEB Stable
  Copy number: High Copy
Gene/Insert
  Gene/Insert name: MFSD6L (alt name: FLJ35773)
  Species: H. sapiens (human)
  Insert size (bp): 1761
  Entrez Gene: MFSD6L (a.k.a. FLJ35773)
  Cloning method: Gateway Cloning
  Sequencing primers: 5′ M13-fwd; 3′ M13-rev
Terms and licenses: Academic/Nonprofit Terms; Industry Terms
Depositor comments: This plasmid contains a STOP codon at the end of the codon-optimized ORF. For the version of this plasmid that does not contain a STOP codon, please see Addgene plasmid 131870 For more information on the full Resolute plasmid collection, please see www.addgene.org/depositor-collections/re-solute/. Please provide your feedback on this plasmid to the RESOLUTE consortium by filling out their RESOLUTE repository feedback form: https://forms.office.com/Pages/ResponsePage.aspx?id=0e05yklzmkS7rjFGQL4N7z4feCLQvEJAmVcOCM_u885UN1JJRko0Ukg4TVQwNTZLOUxPQVJWT1NHUCQlQCN0PWcu
How to cite: pDONR221-MFSD6L_STOP was a gift from RESOLUTE Consortium & Giulio Superti-Furga (Addgene plasmid # 161036 ; http://n2t.net/addgene:161036 ; RRID:Addgene_161036)
