[The description below was written by a language model from this plasmid's Addgene catalogue record and pLannotate feature annotations shown in this document.]
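Description:
pDONR221-MFSD6L_STOP is a Gateway entry clone built on the pDONR221 backbone and carrying a codon-optimized open reading frame for human MFSD6L (also known as FLJ35773), a major facilitator superfamily domain-containing protein. It belongs to a consortium plasmid collection focused on solute carrier (SLC) transporters. The plasmid is about 4.3 kb in total. It is propagated in E. coli from a high-copy ColE1/pUC-type origin and selected with kanamycin through an aminoglycoside phosphotransferase (KanR) gene.

The roughly 1.76 kb ORF lies between attL1 and attL2, the recombination sites used in the Gateway LR reaction. This allows the coding sequence to be moved directionally into any attR-containing destination vector. As the name indicates, this version keeps a stop codon at the end of the ORF. It therefore suits expression of the untagged protein or N-terminal fusions, since a C-terminal tag supplied by the destination vector would not be translated. A companion clone without the stop codon exists in the same collection.

The catalogue lists the vector type as mammalian expression, but the feature table shows no eukaryotic promoter or polyadenylation signal around the insert, so expression depends on the destination vector chosen. The rrnB T1 and T2 terminators upstream of attL1 shield the cassette from read-through transcription in bacteria. A T7 promoter sits just beyond attL2, pointing back toward the insert. The short lacI and lacZα fragments are backbone remnants rather than functional genes, and M13 priming sites flank the cassette for sequence verification.
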