Features (pLannotate 1.2.2; 10 found; start..end, strand, type, name):
    121..213     +  CDS            lacI (fragment): lac repressor; lacI; The lac repressor binds to the lac operator to inhibit transcription in E. coli. This inhibition can be relieved by adding lactose or isopropyl-β-D-thiogalactopyranoside (IPTG).
    268..295     -  terminator     rrnB T2 terminator: transcription terminator T2 from the E. coli rrnB gene
    427..470     +  terminator     rrnB T1 terminator: Escherichia coli rrnB; transcription terminator T1 from the E. coli rrnB gene
    517..553     -  CDS            lacZα (fragment): LacZα fragment of β-galactosidase; lacZ fragment
    569..668     +  protein_bind   attL1: mutant version of attL; recombination site for the Gateway® LR reaction LR Clonase™
    674..2431    +  CDS            MFSD6L: MFS6L_HUMAN - Experimental evidence at transcript level: Swiss-Prot protein existence level 2. From Homo sapiens (Human).
   2436..2535    -  protein_bind   attL2: mutant version of attL; recombination site for the Gateway® LR reaction LR Clonase™
   2553..2571    -  promoter       T7 promoter: promoter for bacteriophage T7 RNA polymerase
   2705..3514    +  CDS            KanR: aminoglycoside phosphotransferase; aph(3')-Ia; confers resistance to kanamycin in bacteria or G418 (Geneticin®) in eukaryotes
   3661..4249    +  rep_origin     ori: high-copy-number ColE1/pMB1/pBR322/pUC origin of replication
>Addgene plasmid #161036 | pDONR221-MFSD6L_STOP | depositor full sequence | sequence record 312006 | Full Sequence
CTTTCCTGCGTTATCCCCTGATTCTGTGGATAACCGTATTACCGCCTTTGAGTGAGCTGATACCGCTCGC
CGCAGCCGAACGACCGAGCGCAGCGAGTCAGTGAGCGAGGAAGCGGAAGAGCGCCCAATACGCAAACCGC
CTCTCCCCGCGCGTTGGCCGATTCATTAATGCAGCTGGCACGACAGGTTTCCCGACTGGAAAGCGGGCAG
TGAGCGCAACGCAATTAATACGCGTACCGCTAGCCAGGAAGAGTTTGTAGAAACGCAAAAAGGCCATCCG
TCAGGATGGCCTTCTGCTTAGTTTGATGCCTGGCAGTTTATGGCGGGCGTCCTGCCCGCCACCCTCCGGG
CCGTTGCTTCACAACGTTCAAATCCGCTCCCGGCGGATTTGTCCTACTCAGGAGAGCGTTCACCGACAAA
CAACAGATAAAACGAAAGGCCCAGTCTTCCGACTGAGCCTTTCGTTTTATTTGATGCCTGGCAGTTCCCT
ACTCTCGCGTTAACGCTAGCATGGATGTTTTCCCAGTCACGACGTTGTAAAACGACGGCCAGTCTTAAGC
TCGGGCCCCAAATAATGATTTTATTTTGACTGATAGTGACCTGTTCGTTGCAACACATTGATGAGCAATG
CTTTTTTATAATGCCAACTTTGTACAAAAAAGCAGGCTCCACCATGAGCGCCAACCCTCGGTGGGATATC
TCCAGAGCCCTGGGCGTGGCCAAGCTGTTCCACCTGGTGTGCGGCGTGCGGGAGGCATGCGTGACCCCTT
TTCTGACACTGTACCTGAGACAGCTGGGACTGGCAGCACCATGGGTGGGCACCCTGATGGGCACAAAGCA
CCTGATCGCAGCATTCTGGGCACCCGTGTGCGCCTTTCTGGCCAAGAGCTATAGGAAGCGGAGAGCCCTG
CTGATCGGATCTCTGCTGGGAAGCGTGGGAGCATCCCTGCTGATGGTGCTGGTGCCCCCTGTGGATAAGA
ACCGCGTGCACTTCCCATGTAATGGAAGCTCCGGACTGACCTCCACAGACGCACTGCCTGGAGTGACCCT
GCCAGTGAACATCACATCTGCCCAGGAGAGCGCCTCTAGCCACCCAGCAAAGAGGACCGCAGAGGTGGAG
ATGCCAGGCTTCCGCAATCCACCAGGAGAGAGCGATAGGGAGACCTTCCGGGACCTGCACGTGTACCTGG
CACCATCTGTGGAGGGAGCAAGGACCACAAGCCAGGCCCTGCTGCACCCAGTGACCTCCGGCCTGAAGGA
TCACCCTTGGGAGGTGACCTTCGAGGTGGTGAAGACAGCCCTGCCACTGCTGCCTGGAGGCAAGGGACCA
GGAAACCCAGCAAATCTGTCCGGCACAAAGGGCAAGGCCTGGGCCTTTGACCTGTCTCTGGAGGCCCTGA
GGCGCACCTTCATCCTGAGCCTGGGCTCCGTGGCCTTTTGGGAGCTGCTGACAGCACCACTGGAGCAGGT
GGCAGACGATAGCCTGTACGAGTTCCTGGACTTTGTGGATGCCACCGACAGGTATCGCAGCCTGTGGGTG
TGGAGGCTGCTGGGAATGTCCGCCGGCGTGTGCGGAATCACCGCCCTGGTGGGCCAGCTGGATTGTTTCC
TGATGACATCCGGCCCTAGAGGCGTGGTGCACTTTTACGGCTATTCTGTGGTGAGCACACTGGCCCTGCT
GGTGTCTATCGCCTTCCCTATCCCAATCTGCCAGCAGTGGGAGCCCTCCTATAAGAGAGTGAAGGCCCTG
TCTATCGTGGGCGGCGATCCTCACCTGATCCTGCTGGCCTCTACCACAGTGCTGGTGGGCGCCATCGTGA
GCACCGTGCAGAACTTCCTGTTTTGGCACATGAAGGACCACGGATCCGGAGAGCTGGTCATGGGCTTCTC
CGTGGCCCTGTCTCTGCTGGGCGAGATCCTGCTGCACCCCTTCAAGGCCACCCTGCTGAGGAAGCTGTCC
AGGACAGGACTGGTGGGACTGGGACTGTCTTGCCTGGCAGGCCAGCTGCTGTACTATAGCTTCCTGTGGT
CCTGGTGGTCTGTGCTGCCAATCCAGATCCTGAGCGCCATCTCCAATCGGGCCCTGTGGTGGGCAGTGGG
AGCAAGCGTGGAGGACCTGGCAACCCCAAGGATGGAGCGCGCCCTGTCCGCCCTGTTCAGGGGCCACTTT
TACGGCTCTGGATGTAGCCTGGGATCCTTCGTGGGAGGATTTGTGGTCATGCGCTTTTCTCTGGCCGTGC
TGTATCAGGCCTGCTGCGTGGCCCTGCTGCTGTGGCTGGCCCTGCTGCTGAGCATCCAGCGGAGACTGCC
CCGGGAGAGAAAGATCAAGTACAGCAAGCTGCTGTCCATGGAGGTGTCTGATACCTCCGACTCTGAGCAG
GGCACAGAGCAGGATTGGCTGGTGAAGGCCATGAGAGAGGAGCACAGCGACTAAGACCCAGCTTTCTTGT
ACAAAGTTGGCATTATAAGAAAGCATTGCTTATCAATTTGTTGCAACGAACAGGTCACTATCAGTCAAAA
TAAAATCATTATTTGCCATCCAGCTGATATCCCCTATAGTGAGTCGTATTACATGGTCATAGCTGTTTCC
TGGCAGCTCTGGCCCGTGTCTCAAAATCTCTGATGTTACATTGCACAAGATAAAATAATATCATCATGAA
CAATAAAACTGTCTGCTTACATAAACAGTAATACAAGGGGTGTTATGAGCCATATTCAACGGGAAACGTC
GAGGCCGCGATTAAATTCCAACATGGATGCTGATTTATATGGGTATAAATGGGCTCGCGATAATGTCGGG
CAATCAGGTGCGACAATCTATCGCTTGTATGGGAAGCCCGATGCGCCAGAGTTGTTTCTGAAACATGGCA
AAGGTAGCGTTGCCAATGATGTTACAGATGAGATGGTCAGACTAAACTGGCTGACGGAATTTATGCCTCT
TCCGACCATCAAGCATTTTATCCGTACTCCTGATGATGCATGGTTACTCACCACTGCGATCCCCGGAAAA
ACAGCATTCCAGGTATTAGAAGAATATCCTGATTCAGGTGAAAATATTGTTGATGCGCTGGCAGTGTTCC
TGCGCCGGTTGCATTCGATTCCTGTTTGTAATTGTCCTTTTAACAGCGATCGCGTATTTCGTCTCGCTCA
GGCGCAATCACGAATGAATAACGGTTTGGTTGATGCGAGTGATTTTGATGACGAGCGTAATGGCTGGCCT
GTTGAACAAGTCTGGAAAGAAATGCATAAACTTTTGCCATTCTCACCGGATTCAGTCGTCACTCATGGTG
ATTTCTCACTTGATAACCTTATTTTTGACGAGGGGAAATTAATAGGTTGTATTGATGTTGGACGAGTCGG
AATCGCAGACCGATACCAGGATCTTGCCATCCTATGGAACTGCCTCGGTGAGTTTTCTCCTTCATTACAG
AAACGGCTTTTTCAAAAATATGGTATTGATAATCCTGATATGAATAAATTGCAGTTTCATTTGATGCTCG
ATGAGTTTTTCTAATCAGAATTGGTTAATTGGTTGTAACACTGGCAGAGCATTACGCTGACTTGACGGGA
CGGCGCAAGCTCATGACCAAAATCCCTTAACGTGAGTTACGCGTCGTTCCACTGAGCGTCAGACCCCGTA
GAAAAGATCAAAGGATCTTCTTGAGATCCTTTTTTTCTGCGCGTAATCTGCTGCTTGCAAACAAAAAAAC
CACCGCTACCAGCGGTGGTTTGTTTGCCGGATCAAGAGCTACCAACTCTTTTTCCGAAGGTAACTGGCTT
CAGCAGAGCGCAGATACCAAATACTGTTCTTCTAGTGTAGCCGTAGTTAGGCCACCACTTCAAGAACTCT
GTAGCACCGCCTACATACCTCGCTCTGCTAATCCTGTTACCAGTGGCTGCTGCCAGTGGCGATAAGTCGT
GTCTTACCGGGTTGGACTCAAGACGATAGTTACCGGATAAGGCGCAGCGGTCGGGCTGAACGGGGGGTTC
GTGCACACAGCCCAGCTTGGAGCGAACGACCTACACCGAACTGAGATACCTACAGCGTGAGCTATGAGAA
AGCGCCACGCTTCCCGAAGGGAGAAAGGCGGACAGGTATCCGGTAAGCGGCAGGGTCGGAACAGGAGAGC
GCACGAGGGAGCTTCCAGGGGGAAACGCCTGGTATCTTTATAGTCCTGTCGGGTTTCGCCACCTCTGACT
TGAGCGTCGATTTTTGTGATGCTCGTCAGGGGGGCGGAGCCTATGGAAAAACGCCAGCAACGCGGCCTTT
TTACGGTTCCTGGCCTTTTGCTGGCCTTTTGCTCACATGTT
