>Addgene plasmid #161036 | pDONR221-MFSD6L_STOP | depositor partial sequence | sequence record 312007 | Codon-optimized ORF of MFSD6L
ATGAGCGCCAACCCTCGGTGGGATATCTCCAGAGCCCTGGGCGTGGCCAAGCTGTTCCACCTGGTGTGCG
GCGTGCGGGAGGCATGCGTGACCCCTTTTCTGACACTGTACCTGAGACAGCTGGGACTGGCAGCACCATG
GGTGGGCACCCTGATGGGCACAAAGCACCTGATCGCAGCATTCTGGGCACCCGTGTGCGCCTTTCTGGCC
AAGAGCTATAGGAAGCGGAGAGCCCTGCTGATCGGATCTCTGCTGGGAAGCGTGGGAGCATCCCTGCTGA
TGGTGCTGGTGCCCCCTGTGGATAAGAACCGCGTGCACTTCCCATGTAATGGAAGCTCCGGACTGACCTC
CACAGACGCACTGCCTGGAGTGACCCTGCCAGTGAACATCACATCTGCCCAGGAGAGCGCCTCTAGCCAC
CCAGCAAAGAGGACCGCAGAGGTGGAGATGCCAGGCTTCCGCAATCCACCAGGAGAGAGCGATAGGGAGA
CCTTCCGGGACCTGCACGTGTACCTGGCACCATCTGTGGAGGGAGCAAGGACCACAAGCCAGGCCCTGCT
GCACCCAGTGACCTCCGGCCTGAAGGATCACCCTTGGGAGGTGACCTTCGAGGTGGTGAAGACAGCCCTG
CCACTGCTGCCTGGAGGCAAGGGACCAGGAAACCCAGCAAATCTGTCCGGCACAAAGGGCAAGGCCTGGG
CCTTTGACCTGTCTCTGGAGGCCCTGAGGCGCACCTTCATCCTGAGCCTGGGCTCCGTGGCCTTTTGGGA
GCTGCTGACAGCACCACTGGAGCAGGTGGCAGACGATAGCCTGTACGAGTTCCTGGACTTTGTGGATGCC
ACCGACAGGTATCGCAGCCTGTGGGTGTGGAGGCTGCTGGGAATGTCCGCCGGCGTGTGCGGAATCACCG
CCCTGGTGGGCCAGCTGGATTGTTTCCTGATGACATCCGGCCCTAGAGGCGTGGTGCACTTTTACGGCTA
TTCTGTGGTGAGCACACTGGCCCTGCTGGTGTCTATCGCCTTCCCTATCCCAATCTGCCAGCAGTGGGAG
CCCTCCTATAAGAGAGTGAAGGCCCTGTCTATCGTGGGCGGCGATCCTCACCTGATCCTGCTGGCCTCTA
CCACAGTGCTGGTGGGCGCCATCGTGAGCACCGTGCAGAACTTCCTGTTTTGGCACATGAAGGACCACGG
ATCCGGAGAGCTGGTCATGGGCTTCTCCGTGGCCCTGTCTCTGCTGGGCGAGATCCTGCTGCACCCCTTC
AAGGCCACCCTGCTGAGGAAGCTGTCCAGGACAGGACTGGTGGGACTGGGACTGTCTTGCCTGGCAGGCC
AGCTGCTGTACTATAGCTTCCTGTGGTCCTGGTGGTCTGTGCTGCCAATCCAGATCCTGAGCGCCATCTC
CAATCGGGCCCTGTGGTGGGCAGTGGGAGCAAGCGTGGAGGACCTGGCAACCCCAAGGATGGAGCGCGCC
CTGTCCGCCCTGTTCAGGGGCCACTTTTACGGCTCTGGATGTAGCCTGGGATCCTTCGTGGGAGGATTTG
TGGTCATGCGCTTTTCTCTGGCCGTGCTGTATCAGGCCTGCTGCGTGGCCCTGCTGCTGTGGCTGGCCCT
GCTGCTGAGCATCCAGCGGAGACTGCCCCGGGAGAGAAAGATCAAGTACAGCAAGCTGCTGTCCATGGAG
GTGTCTGATACCTCCGACTCTGAGCAGGGCACAGAGCAGGATTGGCTGGTGAAGGCCATGAGAGAGGAGC
ACAGCGACTAA
